>Addgene plasmid #66954 | MSCV-mMDM2-IRES-GFP | addgene full sequence | sequence record 173086 | Addgene NGS Result
TTAAGTAACGCCATTTTGCAAGGCATGGAAAATACATAACTGAGAATAGAGAAGTTCAGATCAAGGTTAG
GAACAGAGAGACAGCAGAATATGGGCCAAACAGGATATCTGTGGTAAGCAGTTCCTGCCCCGGCTCAGGG
CCAAGAACAGATGGTCCCCAGATGCGGTCCCGCCCTCAGCAGTTTCTAGAGAACCATCAGATGTTTCCAG
GGTGCCCCAAGGACCTGAAATGACCCTGTGCCTTATTTGAACTAACCAATCAGTTCGCTTCTCGCTTCTG
TTCGCGCGCTTCTGCTCCCCGAGCTCAATAAAAGAGCCCACAACCCCTCACTCGGCGCGCCAGTCCTCCG
ATAGACTGCGTCGCCCGGGTACCCGTATTCCCAATAAAGCCTCTTGCTGTTTGCATCCGAATCGTGGACT
CGCTGATCCTTGGGAGGGTCTCCTCAGATTGATTGACTGCCCACCTCGGGGGTCTTTCATTTGGAGGTTC
CACCGAGATTTGGAGACCCCTGCCCAGGGACCACCGACCCCCCCGCCGGGAGGTAAGCTGGCCAGCGGTC
GTTTCGTGTCTGTCTCTGTCTTTGTGCGTGTTTGTGCCGGCATCTAATGTTTGCGCCTGCGTCTGTACTA
GTTAGCTAACTAGCTCTGTATCTGGCGGACCCGTGGTGGAACTGACGAGTTCTGAACACCCGGCCGCAAC
CCTGGGAGACGTCCCAGGGACTTTGGGGGCCGTTTTTGTGGCCCGACCTGAGGAAGGGAGTCGATGTGGA
ATCCGACCCCGTCAGGATATGTGGTTCTGGTAGGAGACGAGAACCTAAAACAGTTCCCGCCTCCGTCTGA
ATTTTTGCTTTCGGTTTGGAACCGAAGCCGCGCGTCTTGTCTGCTGCAGCGCTGCAGCATCGTTCTGTGT
TGTCTCTGTCTGACTGTGTTTCTGTATTTGTCTGAAAATTAGGGCCAGACTGTTACCACTCCCTTAAGTT
TGACCTTAGGTCACTGGAAAGATGTCGAGCGGATCGCTCACAACCAGTCGGTAGATGTCAAGAAGAGACG
TTGGGTTACCTTCTGCTCTGCAGAATGGCCAACCTTTAACGTCGGATGGCCGCGAGACGGCACCTTTAAC
CGAGACCTCATCACCCAGGTTAAGATCAAGGTCTTTTCACCTGGCCCGCATGGACACCCAGACCAGGTCC
CCTACATCGTGACCTGGGAAGCCTTGGCTTTTGACCCCCCTCCCTGGGTCAAGCCCTTTGTACACCCTAA
GCCTCCGCCTCCTCTTCCTCCATCCGCCCCGTCTCTCCCCCTTGAACCTCCTCGTTCGACCCCGCCTCGA
TCCTCCCTTTATCCAGCCCTCACTCCTTCTCTAGGCGCCGGAATTCGATTCGATCACCGCGCTTCTCCTG
CGGCCTCCAGGCCAATGTGCAATACCAACATGTCTGTGTCTACCGAGGGTGCTGCAAGCACCTCACAGAT
TCCAGCTTCGGAACAAGAGACTCTGGTTAGACCAAAACCATTGCTTTTGAAGTTGTTAAAGTCCGTTGGA
GCGCAAAACGACACTTACACTATGAAAGAGATTATATTTTATATTGGCCAGTATATTATGACTAAGAGGT
TATATGACGAGAAGCAGCAGCACATTGTGTATTGTTCAAATGATCTCCTAGGAGATGTGTTTGGAGTCCC
GAGTTTCTCTGTGAAGGAGCACAGGAAAATATATGCAATGATCTACAGAAATTTAGTGGCTGTAAGTCAG
CAAGACTCTGGCACATCGCTGAGTGAGAGCAGACGTCAGCCTGAAGGTGGGAGTGATCTGAAGGATCCTT
TGCAAGCGCCACCAGAAGAGAAACCTTCATCTTCTGATTTAATTTCTAGACTGTCTACCTCATCTAGAAG
GAGATCCATTAGTGAGACAGAAGAGAACACAGATGAGCTACCTGGGGAGCGGCACCGGAAGCGCCGCAGG
TCCCTGTCCTTTGATCCGAGCCTGGGTCTGTGTGAGCTGAGGGAGATGTGCAGCGGCGGCAGCAGCAGCA
GTAGCAGCAGCAGCAGCGAGTCCACAGAGACGCCCTCGCATCAGGATCTTGACGATGGCGTAAGTGAGCA
TTCTGGTGATTGCCTGGATCAGGATTCAGTTTCTGATCAGTTTAGCGTGGAATTTGAAGTTGAGTCTCTG
GACTCGGAAGATTACAGCCTGAGTGACGAAGGGCACGAGCTCTCAGATGAGGATGATGAGGTCTATCGGG
TCACAGTCTATCAGACAGGAGAAAGCGATACAGACTCTTTTGAAGGGGATCCTGAGATTTCCTTAGCTGA
CTATTGGAAGTGTACCTCATGCAATGAAATGAATCCTCCCCTTCCATCACACTGCAAAAGATGCTGGACC
CTTCGTGAGAACTGGCTTCCAGACGATAAGGGGAAAGATAAAGTGGAAATCTCTGAAAAAGCCAAACTGG
AAAACTCAGCTCAGGCAGAAGAAGGCTTGGATGTGCCTGATGGCAAAAAGCTGACAGAGAATGATGCTAA
AGAGCCATGTGCTGAGGAGGACAGCGAGGAGAAGGCCGAACAGACGCCCCTGTCCCAGGAGAGTGACGAC
TATTCCCAACCATCGACTTCCAGCAGCATTGTTTATAGCAGCCAAGAAAGCGTGAAAGAGTTGAAGGAGG
AAACGCAGGACAAAGACGAGAGTGTGGAATCTAGCTTCTCCCTGAATGCCATCGAACCATGTGTGATCTG
CCAGGGGCGGCCTAAAAATGGCTGCATTGTTCACGGCAAGACTGGACACCTCATGTCATGTTTCACGTGT
GCAAAGAAGCTAAAAAAAAGAAACAAGCCCTGCCCAGTGTGCAGACAGCCAATCCAAATGATTGTGCTAA
CTTACTTCAACTAGCTGACCTGCTCACAAAAATAGAATTTTATATCGATAATCACTAGTGAATTCGTTAA
CCTCGAGCGGGATCAATTCCGCCCCCCCCCTAACGTTACTGGCCGAAGCCGCTTGGAATAAGGCCGGTGT
GCGTTTGTCTATATGTTATTTTCCACCATATTGCCGTCTTTTGGCAATGTGAGGGCCCGGAAACCTGGCC
CTGTCTTCTTGACGAGCATTCCTAGGGGTCTTTCCCCTCTCGCCAAAGGAATGCAAGGTCTGTTGAATGT
CGTGAAGGAAGCAGTTCCTCTGGAAGCTTCTTGAAGACAAACAACGTCTGTAGCGACCCTTTGCAGGCAG
CGGAACCCCCCACCTGGCGACAGGTGCCTCTGCGGCCAAAAGCCACGTGTATAAGATACACCTGCAAAGG
CGGCACAACCCCAGTGCCACGTTGTGAGTTGGATAGTTGTGGAAAGAGTCAAATGGCTCTCCTCAAGCGT
ATTCAACAAGGGGCTGAAGGATGCCCAGAAGGTACCCCATTGTATGGGATCTGATCTGGGGCCTCGGTGC
ACATGCTTTACATGTGTTTAGTCGAGGTTAAAAAAACGTCTAGGCCCCCCGAACCACGGGGACGTGGTTT
TCCTTTGAAAAACACGATAATACCATGGTGAGCAAGGGCGAGGAGCTGTTCACCGGGGTGGTGCCCATCC
TGGTCGAGCTGGACGGCGACGTAAACGGCCACAAGTTCAGCGTGTCCGGCGAGGGCGAGGGCGATGCCAC
CTACGGCAAGCTGACCCTGAAGTTCATCTGCACCACCGGCAAGCTGCCCGTGCCCTGGCCCACCCTCGTG
ACCACCCTGACCTACGGCGTGCAGTGCTTCAGCCGCTACCCCGACCACATGAAGCAGCACGACTTCTTCA
AGTCCGCCATGCCCGAAGGCTACGTCCAGGAGCGCACCATCTTCTTCAAGGACGACGGCAACTACAAGAC
CCGCGCCGAGGTGAAGTTCGAGGGCGACACCCTGGTGAACCGCATCGAGCTGAAGGGCATCGACTTCAAG
GAGGACGGCAACATCCTGGGGCACAAGCTGGAGTACAACTACAACAGCCACAACGTCTATATCATGGCCG
ACAAGCAGAAGAACGGCATCAAGGTGAACTTCAAGATCCGCCACAACATCGAGGACGGCAGCGTGCAGCT
CGCCGACCACTACCAGCAGAACACCCCCATCGGCGACGGCCCCGTGCTGCTGCCCGACAACCACTACCTG
AGCACCCAGTCCGCCCTGAGCAAAGACCCCAACGAGAAGCGCGATCACATGGTCCTGCTGGAGTTCGTGA
CCGCCGCCGGGATCACTCTCGGCATGGACGAGCTGTACAAGTAAAGCGGCCGCGACTCTAGAGTCGACCT
GCAGGCATGCAAGCTTCAGGTAGCCGGCTAACGTTAACAACCGGTACCTCTAGAACTATAGCTAGCATGC
GCAAATTTAAAGCGCTGATATCGATAAAATAAAAGATTTTATTTAGTCTCCAGAAAAAGGGGGGAATGAA
AGACCCCACCTGTAGGTTTGGCAAGCTAGCTTAAGTAACGCCATTTTGCAAGGCATGGAAAATACATAAC
TGAGAATAGAGAAGTTCAGATCAAGGTTAGGAACAGAGAGACAGCAGAATATGGGCCAAACAGGATATCT
GTGGTAAGCAGTTCCTGCCCCGGCTCAGGGCCAAGAACAGATGGTCCCCAGATGCGGTCCCGCCCTCAGC
AGTTTCTAGAGAACCATCAGATGTTTCCAGGGTGCCCCAAGGACCTGAAATGACCCTGTGCCTTATTTGA
ACTAACCAATCAGTTCGCTTCTCGCTTCTGTTCGCGCGCTTCTGCTCCCCGAGCTCAATAAAAGAGCCCA
CAACCCCTCACTCGGCGCGCCAGTCCTCCGATAGACTGCGTCGCCCGGGTACCCGTGTATCCAATAAACC
CTCTTGCAGTTGCATCCGACTTGTGGTCTCGCTGTTCCTTGGGAGGGTCTCCTCTGAGTGATTGACTACC
CGTCAGCGGGGGTCTTTCATGGGTAACAGTTTCTTGAAGTTGGAGAACAACATTCTGAGGGTAGGAGTCG
AATATTAAGTAATCCTGACTCAATTAGCCACTGTTTTGAATCCACATACTCCAATACTCCTGAAATAGTT
CATTATGGACAGCGCAGAAAGAGCTGGGGAGAATTGTGAAATTGTTATCCGCTCACAATTCCACACAACA
TACGAGCCGGAAGCATAAAGTGTAAAGCCTGGGGTGCCTAATGAGTGAGCTAACTCACATTAATTGCGTT
GCGCTCACTGCCCGCTTTCCAGTCGGGAAACCTGTCGTGCCAGCTGCATTAATGAATCGGCCAACGCGCG
GGGAGAGGCGGTTTGCGTATTGGGCGCTCTTCCGCTTCCTCGCTCACTGACTCGCTGCGCTCGGTCGTTC
GGCTGCGGCGAGCGGTATCAGCTCACTCAAAGGCGGTAATACGGTTATCCACAGAATCAGGGGATAACGC
AGGAAAGAACATGTGAGCAAAAGGCCAGCAAAAGGCCAGGAACCGTAAAAAGGCCGCGTTGCTGGCGTTT
TTCCATAGGCTCCGCCCCCCTGACGAGCATCACAAAAATCGACGCTCAAGTCAGAGGTGGCGAAACCCGA
CAGGACTATAAAGATACCAGGCGTTTCCCCCTGGAAGCTCCCTCGTGCGCTCTCCTGTTCCGACCCTGCC
GCTTACCGGATACCTGTCCGCCTTTCTCCCTTCGGGAAGCGTGGCGCTTTCTCATAGCTCACGCTGTAGG
TATCTCAGTTCGGTGTAGGTCGTTCGCTCCAAGCTGGGCTGTGTGCACGAACCCCCCGTTCAGCCCGACC
GCTGCGCCTTATCCGGTAACTATCGTCTTGAGTCCAACCCGGTAAGACACGACTTATCGCCACTGGCAGC
AGCCACTGGTAACAGGATTAGCAGAGCGAGGTATGTAGGCGGTGCTACAGAGTTCTTGAAGTGGTGGCCT
AACTACGGCTACACTAGAAGAACAGTATTTGGTATCTGCGCTCTGCTGAAGCCAGTTACCTTCGGAAAAA
GAGTTGGTAGCTCTTGATCCGGCAAACAAACCACCGCTGGTAGCGGTGGTTTTTTTGTTTGCAAGCAGCA
GATTACGCGCAGAAAAAAAGGATCTCAAGAAGATCCTTTGATCTTTTCTACGGGGTCTGACGCTCAGTGG
AACGAAAACTCACGTTAAGGGATTTTGGTCATGAGATTATCAAAAAGGATCTTCACCTAGATCCTTTTAA
ATTAAAAATGAAGTTTTAAATCAATCTAAAGTATATATGAGTAAACTTGGTCTGACAGTTACCAATGCTT
AATCAGTGAGGCACCTATCTCAGCGATCTGTCTATTTCGTTCATCCATAGTTGCCTGACTCCCCGTCGTG
TAGATAACTACGATACGGGAGGGCTTACCATCTGGCCCCAGTGCTGCAATGATACCGCGAGACCCACGCT
CACCGGCTCCAGATTTATCAGCAATAAACCAGCCAGCCGGAAGGGCCGAGCGCAGAAGTGGTCCTGCAAC
TTTATCCGCCTCCATCCAGTCTATTAATTGTTGCCGGGAAGCTAGAGTAAGTAGTTCGCCAGTTAATAGT
TTGCGCAACGTTGTTGCCATTGCTACAGGCATCGTGGTGTCACGCTCGTCGTTTGGTATGGCTTCATTCA
GCTCCGGTTCCCAACGATCAAGGCGAGTTACATGATCCCCCATGTTGTGCAAAAAAGCGGTTAGCTCCTT
CGGTCCTCCGATCGTTGTCAGAAGTAAGTTGGCCGCAGTGTTATCACTCATGGTTATGGCAGCACTGCAT
AATTCTCTTACTGTCATGCCATCCGTAAGATGCTTTTCTGTGACTGGTGAGTACTCAACCAAGTCATTCT
GAGAATAGTGTATGCGGCGACCGAGTTGCTCTTGCCCGGCGTCAATACGGGATAATACCGCGCCACATAG
CAGAACTTTAAAAGTGCTCATCATTGGAAAACGTTCTTCGGGGCGAAAACTCTCAAGGATCTTACCGCTG
TTGAGATCCAGTTCGATGTAACCCACTCGTGCACCCAACTGATCTTCAGCATCTTTTACTTTCACCAGCG
TTTCTGGGTGAGCAAAAACAGGAAGGCAAAATGCCGCAAAAAAGGGAATAAGGGCGACACGGAAATGTTG
AATACTCATACTCTTCCTTTTTCAATATTATTGAAGCATTTATCAGGGTTATTGTCTCATGAGCGGATAC
ATATTTGAATGTATTTAGAAAAATAAACAAATAGGGGTTCCGCGCACATTTCCCCGAAAAGTGCCACCTG
ACGTCTAAGAAACCATTATTATCATGACATTAACCTATAAAAATAGGCGTATCACGAGGCCCTTTCGTCT
CGCGCGTTTCGGTGATGACGGTGAAAACCTCTGACACATGCAGCTCCCGGAGACGGTCACAGCTTGTCTG
TAAGCGGATGCCGGGAGCAGACAAGCCCGTCAGGGCGCGTCAGCGGGTGTTGGCGGGTGTCGGGGCTGGC
TTAACTATGCGGCATCAGAGCAGATTGTACTGAGAGTGCACCATATGCGGTGTGAAATACCGCACAGATG
CGTAAGGAGAAAATACCGCATCAGGCGCCATTCGCCATTCAGGCTGCGCAACTGTTGGGAAGGGCGATCG
GTGCGGGCCTCTTCGCTATTACGCCAGCTGGCGAAAGGGGGATGTGCTGCAAGGCGATTAAGTTGGGTAA
CGCCAGGGTTTTCCCAGTCACGACGTTGTAAAACGACGGCGCAAGGAATGGTGCATGCAAGGAGATGGCG
CCCAACAGTCCCCCGGCCACGGGGCCTGCCACCATACCCACGCCGAAACAAGCGCTCATGAGCCCGAAGT
GGCGAGCCCGATCTTCCCCATCGGTGATGTCGGCGATATAGGCGCCAGCAACCGCACCTGTGGCGCCGGT
GATGCCGGCCACGATGCGTCCGGCGTAGAGGCGATTAGTCCAATTTGTTAAAGACAGGATATCAGTGGTC
CAGGCTCTAGTTTTGACTCAACAATATCACCAGCTGAAGCCTATAGAGTACGAGCCATAGATAAAATAAA
AGATTTTATTTAGTCTCCAGAAAAAGGGGGGAATGAAAGACCCCACCTGTAGGTTTGGCAAGCTAGC
Features (pLannotate 1.2.2; 20 found; start..end, strand, type, name):
    545..886     +  misc_feature   MESV Ψ: packaging signal of murine embryonic stem cell virus
    953..1369    +  CDS            gag (truncated): truncated Moloney murine leukemia virus (MMLV) gag gene lacking the start codon
   1415..2881    +  CDS            Mdm2: MDM2_MOUSE - Experimental evidence at protein level: Swiss-Prot protein existence level 1. E3 ubiquitin-protein ligase that mediates ubiquitination of p53/TP53, leading to its degradation by the proteasome (PubMed:15195100, PubMed:21804542). Inhibits p53/TP53- and p73/TP73- mediated cell cycle arrest and apoptosis by binding its transcriptional activation domain (By similarity). Also acts as a ubiquitin ligase E3 toward itself, ARRB1 and ARBB2 (PubMed:11588219). Permits the nuclear export of p53/TP53 (By similarity). Promotes proteasome-dependent ubiquitin-independent degradation of retinoblas
   2962..3522    +  misc_feature   IRES: internal ribosome entry site (IRES) of the encephalomyocarditis virus (EMCV)
   3525..4244    +  CDS            EGFP: the original enhanced GFP (Yang et al., 1996) mammalian codon-optimized
   4256..4286    +  misc_feature   MCS (fragment): pUC18/19 multiple cloning site
   4406..4920    +  LTR            3' LTR: 3' long terminal repeat from murine embryonic stem cell virus
   5082..5098    -  protein_bind   lac operator: The lac repressor binds to the lac operator to inhibit transcription in E. coli. This inhibition can be relieved by adding lactose or isopropyl-β-D-thiogalactopyranoside (IPTG). lac repressor encoded by lacI
   5106..5136    -  promoter       lac promoter: promoter for the E. coli lac operon
   5151..5172    -  protein_bind   CAP binding site: CAP binding activates transcription in the presence of cAMP. E. coli catabolite activator protein
   5185..5277    -  CDS            lacI (fragment): lac repressor; lacI; The lac repressor binds to the lac operator to inhibit transcription in E. coli. This inhibition can be relieved by adding lactose or isopropyl-β-D-thiogalactopyranoside (IPTG).
   5460..6048    -  rep_origin     ori: high-copy-number ColE1/pMB1/pBR322/pUC origin of replication
   6219..7079    -  CDS            AmpR: β-lactamase; bla; confers resistance to ampicillin, carbenicillin, and related antibiotics
   7080..7184    -  promoter       AmpR promoter: bla
   7279..7314    +  CDS            rop (fragment): Rop protein, which maintains plasmids at low copy number; rop
   7416..7515    +  misc_feature   bom (fragment): basis of mobility region from pBR322
   7521..7670    -  CDS            lacZα (fragment): LacZα fragment of β-galactosidase; lacZ fragment
   7670..7871    -  CDS            TcR (fragment): tetracycline efflux protein; tet; confers resistance to tetracycline
   7872..7970    +  CDS            env (fragment): murine leukemia virus gPr80 envelope polyprotein precursor; env; proteolytically cleaved into gp70SU and p15TM subunits
   8012..481     +  LTR            5' LTR (across the origin): 5' long terminal repeat from murine embryonic stem cell virus
