[The description below was written by a language model from this plasmid's Addgene catalogue record and pLannotate feature annotations shown in this document.]
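Description:
MSCV-mMDM2-IRES-GFP is a gammaretroviral expression vector built on the MSCV-IRES-GFP backbone (murine stem cell virus) for delivering mouse Mdm2 into mammalian cells. The plasmid is about 8 kb and is maintained in E. coli through a high-copy ColE1/pUC-type origin, with ampicillin selection provided by the β-lactamase gene and its native promoter. The bacterial portion also carries non-functional remnants of earlier cloning vectors, including fragments of lacI, lacZα, rop, bom and a tetracycline resistance gene, along with a lac promoter/operator region. None of these contribute to the retroviral payload.

The proviral cassette is flanked by 5′ and 3′ long terminal repeats from murine embryonic stem cell virus. The 5′ LTR serves as the promoter driving a single bicistronic transcript. Downstream of it lie the Ψ packaging signal and a truncated gag segment lacking its start codon, which together promote efficient encapsidation of the genomic RNA without producing viral protein. The mouse Mdm2 coding sequence (roughly 1.47 kb) was inserted at an EcoRI site that remains intact on both sides. Mdm2 encodes the E3 ubiquitin ligase that targets p53 for proteasomal degradation and blocks its transactivation function. An EMCV internal ribosome entry site follows and directs cap-independent translation of EGFP from the same mRNA, so GFP is a separate co-expressed reporter rather than a fusion to Mdm2. Because the vector lacks functional gag, pol and env, these must be supplied in trans by a packaging system to produce replication-defective virus. Transduced cells that stably overexpress Mdm2 can then be identified or sorted by green fluorescence, for example in studies of the p53 pathway.
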