Addgene plasmid #66954: MSCV-mMDM2-IRES-GFP
Purpose: retroviral construct for expression of mouse Mdm2 cloned into the EcoRI site
Depositing lab: Martine Roussel. Depositing organization: St. Jude Children's Research Hospital.
Backbone
  Vector backbone: MSCV-IRES-GFP
  Backbone manufacturer: Addgene 66956
  Backbone size w/o insert (bp): 6564
  Vector type: Mammalian Expression, Retroviral
Growth in bacteria
  Bacterial resistance: Ampicillin, 100 μg/mL
  Growth temperature: 37°C
  Growth strain: Stbl3
  Copy number: High Copy
Gene/Insert
  Gene/Insert name: Mdm2
  Species: M. musculus (mouse)
  Insert size (bp): 1470
  Entrez Gene: Mdm2 (a.k.a. 1700007J15Rik, Mdm-2)
  Promoter: MSCV
  Tag / fusion protein: IRES-GFP (C terminal on backbone)
  Cloning method: Restriction Enzyme; 5′ cloning site EcoRI (not destroyed); 3′ cloning site EcoRI (not destroyed)
  Sequencing primers: 5′ pLXSN_5; 3′ pCDH-Rev
Terms and licenses: Academic/Nonprofit Terms; Industry Terms: Not Available to Industry
How to cite: MSCV-mMDM2-IRES-GFP was a gift from Martine Roussel (Addgene plasmid # 66954 ; http://n2t.net/addgene:66954 ; RRID:Addgene_66954)
