>Addgene plasmid #66954 | MSCV-mMDM2-IRES-GFP | addgene partial sequence | sequence record 119422 | pLXSN5 5'-CCCTTGAACCTCCTCGTTCGACC-3'
TTCTCTAGGCGCCGGAATTCGATTCGATCACCGCGCTTCTCCTGCGGCCTCCAGGCCAATGTGCAATACC
AACATGTCTGTGTCTACCGAGGGTGCTGCAAGCACCTCACAGATTCCAGCTTCGGAACAAGAGACTCTGG
TTAGACCAAAACCATTGCTTTTGAAGTTGTTAAAGTCCGTTGGAGCGCAAAACGACACTTACACTATGAA
AGAGATTATATTTTATATTGGCCAGTATATTATGACTAAGAGGTTATATGACGAGAAGCAGCAGCACATT
GTGTATTGTTCAAATGATCTCCTAGGAGATGTGTTTGGAGTCCCGAGTTTCTCTGTGAAGGAGCACAGGA
AAATATATGCAATGATCTACAGAAATTTAGTGGCTGTAAGTCAGCAAGACTCTGGCACATCGCTGAGTGA
GAGCAGACGTCAGCCTGAAGGTGGGAGTGATCTGAAGGATCCTTTGCAAGCGCCACCAGAAGAGAAACCT
TCATCTTCTGATTTAATTTCTAGACTGTCTACCTCATCTAGAAGGAGATCCATTAGTGAGACAGAAGAGA
ACACAGATGAGCTACCTGGGGAGCGGCACCGGAAGCGCCGCAGGTCCCTGTCCTTTGATCCGAGCCTGGG
TCTGTGTGAGCTGAGGGAGATGTGCAGCGGCGGCAGCAGCAGCAGTAGCAGCAGCAGCAGCGAGTCCACA
GAGACGCCCTCGCATCAGGATCTTGACGATGGCGTAAGTGAGCATTCTGGTGATTGCCTGGATCAGGATT
CAGTTTCTGATCAGTTTAGCGTGGAATTTGAAGTTGAGTCTCTGGACTCGGAAGATTACAGCCTGAGTGA
CGAAGGGCACGAGCTCTCAGATGAGGATGATGAGGTCTATCGGGTCACAG
