>Addgene plasmid #66954 | MSCV-mMDM2-IRES-GFP | addgene partial sequence | sequence record 119423 | pCDH-rev 5'-GCATTCCTTTGGCGAGAG-3'
GGTTTCCGGGCCCTCACATTGCCAAAAGACGGCAATATGGTGGAAAATAACATATAGACAAACGCACACC
GGCCTTATTCCAAGCGGCTTCGGCCAGTAACGTTAGGGGGGGGGCGGAATTGATCCCGCTCGAGGTTAAC
GAATTCACTAGTGATTATCGATATAAAATTCTATTTTTGTGAGCAGGTCAGCTAGTTGAAGTAAGTTAGC
ACAATCATTTGGATTGGCTGTCTGCACACTGGGCAGGGCTTGTTTCTTTTTTTTAGCTTCTTTGCACACG
TGAAACATGACATGAGGTGTCCAGTCTTGCCGTGAACAATGCAGCCATTTTTAGGCCGCCCCTGGCAGAT
CACACATGGTTCGATGGCATTCAGGGAGAAGCTAGATTCCACACTCTCGTCTTTGTCCTGCGTTTCCTCC
TTCAACTCTTTCACGCTTTCTTGGCTGCTATAAACAATGCTGCTGGAAGTCGATGGTTGGGAATAGTCGT
CACTCTCCTGGGACAGGGGCGTCTGTTCGGCCTTCTCCTCGCTGTCCTCCTCAGCACATGGCTCTTTAGC
ATCATTCTCTGTCAGCTTTTTGCCATCAGGCACATCCAAGCCTTCTTCTGCCTGAGCTGAGTTTTCCAGT
TTGGCTTTTTCAGAGATTTCCACTTTATCTTTCCCCTTATCGTCTGGAAGCCAGTTCTCACGAAGGGTCC
AGCATCTTTTGCAGTGTGATGGAAGGGGAGGATTCATTTCATTGCATGAGGTACACTTCC
